>Addgene plasmid #122083 | pRetroX-PTuner DD-linker-M.EcoGII-v5-Lamin B1 | addgene full sequence | sequence record 238123 | Addgene NGS Result
GAACAGATGGAACAGCTGAATATGGGCCAAACAGGATATCTGTGGTAAGCAGTTCCTGCCCCGGCTCAGG
GCCAAGAACAGATGGTCCCCAGATGCGGTCCAGCCCTCAGCAGTTTCTAGAGAACCATCAGATGTTTCCA
GGGTGCCCCAAGGACCTGAAATGACCCTGTGCCTTATTTGAACTAACCAATCAGTTCGCTTCTCGCTTCT
GTTCGCGCGCTTCTGCTCCCCGGGCTCAATAAAAGAGCCCACAACCCCTCACTCGGCGCGCCAGTCCTCC
GATTGACTGAGTCGCCCGGGTACCCGTGTATCCAATAAACCCTCTTGCAGTTGCATCCGACTTGTGGCCT
CGCTGTTCCTTGGGAGGGTCTCCTCTGAGTGATTGACTACCCGTCAGCGGGGGTCTTTCATTTGGGGGCT
CGTCCGGGATCGGGAGACCCCTGCCCAGGGACCACCGACCCACCACCGGGAGGTAAGCTGGCCAGCAACT
TATCTGTGTCTGTCCGATTGTCTAGTGTCTATGACTGATTTTATGCGCCTGCGTCGGTACTAGTTAGCTA
ACTAGCTCTGTATCTGGCGGACCCGTGGTGGAACTGACGAGTTCGGAACACCCGGCCGCAACCCTGGGAG
ACGTCCCAGGGACTTCGGGGGCCGTTTTTGTGGCCCGACCTGAGTCCAAAAATCCCGATCGTTTTGGACT
CTTTGGTGCACCCCCCTTAGAGGAGGGATATGTGGTTCTGGTAGGAGACGAGAACCTAAAACAGTTCCCG
CCTCCGTCTGAATTTTTGCTTTCGGTTTGGGACCGAAGCCGCGCCGCGCGTCTTGTCTGCTGCAGCATCG
TTCTGTGTTGTCTCTGTCTGACTGTGTTTCTGTATTTGTCTGAAAATACGCGTGTCGAGCTTTTGGAGTA
CGTCGTCTTTAGGTTGGGGGGAGGGGTTTTATGCGATGGAGTTTCCCCACACTGAGTGGGTGGAGACTGA
AGTTAGGCCAGCTTGGCACTTGATGTAATTCTCCTTGGAATTTGCCCTTTTTGAGTTTGGATCTTGGTTC
ATTCTCAAGCCTCAGACAGTGGTTCAAAGTTTTTTTCTTCCATTTCAGCCGTCGTGAAAACTACCCCTAA
AAGCCAAAAAAATCGAATTCCCAAACTTAAGCTTGGTACCGAGCTCGGATCTCACGTGGGCCCGCGGATG
GGAGTGCAGGTGGAAACCATCTCCCCAGGAGACGGGCGCACCTTCCCCAAGCGCGGCCAGACCTGTGTGG
TGCACTACACCGGGATGCTTGAAGATGGAAAGAAAGTCGATTCCTCCCGGGACAGAAACAAGCCCTTTAA
GTTTATGCTAGGCAAGCAGGAGGTGATCCGAGGCTGGGAAGAAGGGGTTGCCCAGATGAGTGTGGGTCAG
AGAGCCAAACTGACTATATCTCCAGATTATGCCTATGGTGCCACTGGGCACCCAGGCATCATCCCACCAC
ATGCCACTCTCGTCTTCGATGTGGAGCTTCTAAAACCGGAACCGCGGCCGCAGATCTATCGATGGATCCT
ATCCGGACTCAGATCTCGAGCTCAAGCTTCGAATTCTGCAGTCGACGGTACCGCGGGCAGCGCTGCCAAC
CTGCCGGGGATCCGTATGCTTAATACTGTAAAAATATCCAGTTGTGAGTTAATCAACGCCGACTGCCTGG
AATTTATCCGGTCGTTACCCGAAAATTCTGTTGACCTGATAGTCACGGACCCGCCGTACTTTAAAGTGAA
GCCCGAGGGCTGGGATAACCAGTGGAAGGGCGACGATGATTACCTGAAGTGGCTGGACCAGTGTCTGGCG
CAGTTCTGGCGGGTGCTGAAACCTGCCGGAAGTCTTTACCTGTTCTGTGGCCATCGCCTGGCATCTGACA
TTGAAATCATGATGCGTGAACGCTTCAGTGTGCTGAACCATATTATCTGGGCAAAGCCGTCCGGACGCTG
GAACGGGTGCAACAAGGAAAGCCTGCGGGCGTATTTCCCCGCCACAGAGCGCATTCTGTTCGCGGAACAT
TATCAGGGGCCGTATCGCCCGAAAGATGCCGGGTATGAGGCGAAGGGCAGGGCACTGAAACAGCATGTGA
TGGCCCCGCTGATTGCTTACTTTCGTGATGCGCGCGCTGCCCTGGGGATAACGGCAAAACAGATTGCAGA
TGCCACAGGAAAGAAAAACATGGTGCCGCACTGGTTCAGTGCCAGTCAGTGGCAGCTACCGAACGAAAGC
GATTATCTGAAATTACAGTCGCTGTTTGCCCGGGTGGCAGAAGAGAAACATCAGCGCGGGGAACTGGAAA
AGCCACACCACCAGCTGGTCAGCACATACAGTGAGCTGAACCGGAAGTATATGGAACTGCTGAGTGAATA
TAAAAATTTGCGGCGGTATTTCGGTGTGACGGTGCAGGTGCCGTACACCGATGTGTGGACGTATAAACCG
GTGCAGTACTATCCAGGGAAACATCCGTGCGAAAAACCGGCAGAAATGCTGCAGCAGATAATCAGCGCAA
GTAGTCGTCCTGGTGATCTGGTTGCGGATTTTTTCATGGGGTCGGGTTCAACGGTAAAAGCGGCGATGGC
ACTGGGGCGTCGTGCGATTGGTGTTGAGCTGGAGACCGGACGTTTTGAGCAGACAGTCAGGGAAGTTCAG
GATTTAATCGTTCCATGGGGTAAGCCTATCCCTAACCCTCTCCTCGGTCTCGATTCTACGCGTACCGGCA
TGGCGACTGCGACCCCCGTGCCGCCGCGGATGGGCAGCCGCGCTGGCGGCCCCACCACGCCGCTGAGCCC
CACGCGCCTGTCGCGGCTCCAGGAGAAGGAGGAGCTGCGCGAGCTCAATGACCGGCTGGCGGTGTACATC
GACAAGGTGCGCAGCCTGGAGACGGAGAACAGCGCGCTGCAGCTGCAGGTGACGGAGCGCGAGGAGGTGC
GCGGCCGTGAGCTCACCGGCCTCAAGGCGCTCTACGAGACCGAGCTGGCCGACGCGCGACGCGCGCTCGA
CGACACGGCCCGCGAGCGCGCCAAGCTGCAGATCGAGCTGGGCAAGTGCAAGGCGGAACACGACCAGCTG
CTCCTCAACTATGCTAAGAAGGAATCTGATCTTAATGGCGCCCAGATCAAGCTTCGAGAATATGAAGCAG
CACTGAATTCGAAAGATGCAGCTCTTGCTACTGCACTTGGTGACAAAAAAAGTTTAGAGGGAGATTTGGA
GGATCTGAAGGATCAGATTGCCCAGTTGGAAGCCTCCTTAGCTGCAGCCAAAAAACAGTTAGCAGATGAA
ACTTTACTTAAAGTAGATTTGGAGAATCGTTGTCAGAGCCTTACTGAGGACTTGGAGTTTCGCAAAAGCA
TGTATGAAGAGGAGATTAACGAGACCAGAAGGAAGCATGAAACGCGCTTGGTAGAGGTGGATTCTGGGCG
TCAAATTGAGTATGAGTACAAGCTGGCGCAAGCCCTTCATGAGATGAGAGAGCAACATGATGCCCAAGTG
AGGCTGTATAAGGAGGAGCTGGAGCAGACTTACCATGCCAAACTTGAGAATGCCAGACTGTCATCAGAGA
TGAATACTTCTACTGTCAACAGTGCCAGGGAAGAACTGATGGAAAGCCGCATGAGAATTGAGAGCCTTTC
ATCCCAGCTTTCTAATCTACAGAAAGAGTCTAGAGCATGTTTGGAAAGGATTCAAGAATTAGAGGACTTG
CTTGCTAAAGAAAAAGACAACTCTCGTCGCATGCTGACAGACAAAGAGAGAGAGATGGCGGAAATAAGGG
ATCAAATGCAGCAACAGCTGAATGACTATGAACAGCTTCTTGATGTAAAGTTAGCCCTGGACATGGAAAT
CAGTGCTTACAGGAAACTCTTAGAAGGCGAAGAAGAGAGGTTGAAGCTGTCTCCAAGCCCTTCTTCCCGT
GTGACAGTATCCCGAGCATCCTCAAGTCGTAGTGTACGTACAACTAGAGGAAAGCGGAAGAGGGTTGATG
TGGAAGAATCAGAGGCGAGTAGTAGTGTTAGCATCTCTCATTCCGCCTCAGCCACTGGAAATGTTTGCAT
CGAAGAAATTGATGTTGATGGGAAATTTATCCGCTTGAAGAACACTTCTGAACAGGATCAACCAATGGGA
GGCTGGGAGATGATCAGAAAAATTGGAGACACATCAGTCAGTTATAAATATACCTCAAGATATGTGCTGA
AGGCAGGCCAGACTGTTACAATTTGGGCTGCAAACGCTGGTGTCACAGCCAGCCCCCCAACTGACCTCAT
CTGGAAGAACCAGAACTCGTGGGGCACTGGCGAAGATGTGAAGGTTATATTGAAAAATTCTCAGGGAGAG
GAGGTTGCTCAAAGAAGTACAGTCTTTAAAACAACCATACCTGAAGAAGAGGAGGAGGAGGAAGAAGCAG
CTGGAGTGGTTGTTGAGGAAGAACTTTTCCACCAGCAGGGAACCCCAAGAGCATCCAATAGAAGCTGTGC
AATTATGTAACCATGGCGCCCCTCTCCCTCCCCCCCCCCTAACGTTACTGGCCGAAGCCGCTTGGAATAA
GGCCGGTGTGCGTTTGTCTATATGTTATTTTCCACCATATTGCCGTCTTTTGGCAATGTGAGGGCCCGGA
AACCTGGCCCTGTCTTCTTGACGAGCATTCCTAGGGGTCTTTCCCCTCTCGCCAAAGGAATGCAAGGTCT
GTTGAATGTCGTGAAGGAAGCAGTTCCTCTGGAAGCTTCTTGAAGACAAACAACGTCTGTAGCGACCCTT
TGCAGGCAGCGGAACCCCCCACCTGGCGACAGGTGCCTCTGCGGCCAAAAGCCACGTGTATAAGATACAC
CTGCAAAGGCGGCACAACCCCAGTGCCACGTTGTGAGTTGGATAGTTGTGGAAAGAGTCAAATGGCTCTC
CTCAAGCGTATTCAACAAGGGGCTGAAGGATGCCCAGAAGGTACCCCATTGTATGGGATCTGATCTGGGG
CCTCGGTGCACATGCTTTACATGTGTTTAGTCGAGGTTAAAAAAACGTCTAGGCCCCCCGAACCACGGGG
ACGTGGTTTTCCTTTGAAAAACACGATGATAAGCTTGCCACAACCCACAAGGAGACGACCTTCCATGACC
GAGTACAAGCCCACGGTGCGCCTCGCCACCCGCGACGACGTCCCCCGGGCCGTACGCACCCTCGCCGCCG
CGTTCGCCGACTACCCCGCCACGCGCCACACCGTCGACCCGGACCGCCACATCGAGCGGGTCACCGAGCT
GCAAGAACTCTTCCTCACGCGCGTCGGGCTCGACATCGGCAAGGTGTGGGTCGCGGACGACGGCGCCGCG
GTGGCGGTCTGGACCACGCCGGAGAGCGTCGAAGCGGGGGCGGTGTTCGCCGAGATCGGCCCGCGCATGG
CCGAGTTGAGCGGTTCCCGGCTGGCCGCGCAGCAACAGATGGAAGGCCTCCTGGCGCCGCACCGGCCCAA
GGAGCCCGCGTGGTTCCTGGCCACCGTCGGCGTCTCGCCCGACCACCAGGGCAAGGGTCTGGGCAGCGCC
GTCGTGCTCCCCGGAGTGGAGGCGGCCGAGCGCGCCGGGGTGCCCGCCTTCCTGGAGACCTCCGCGCCCC
GCAACCTCCCCTTCTACGAGCGGCTCGGCTTCACCGTCACCGCCGACGTCGAGGTGCCCGAAGGACCGCG
CACCTGGTGCATGACCCGCAAGCCCGGTGCCACCGGTGCGGCTTCGAGGATAAAATAAAAGATTTTATTT
AGTCTCCAGAAAAAGGGGGGAATGAAAGACCCCACCTGTAGGTTTGGCAAGCTAGCTTAAGTAACGCCAT
TTTGCAAGGCATGGAAAAATACATAACTGAGAATAGAGAAGTTCAGATCAAGGTCAGGAACAGATGGAAC
AGCTGAATATGGGCCAAACAGGATATCTGTGGTAAGCAGTTCCTGCCCCGGCTCAGGGCCAAGAACAGAT
GGAACAGCTGAATATGGGCCAAACAGGATATCTGTGGTAAGCAGTTCCTGCCCCGGCTCAGGGCCAAGAA
CAGATGGTCCCCAGATGCGGTCCAGCCCTCAGCAGTTTCTAGAGAACCATCAGATGTTTCCAGGGTGCCC
CAAGGACCTGAAATGACCCTGTGCCTTATTTGAACTAACCAATCAGTTCGCTTCTCGCTTCTGTTCGCGC
GCTTCTGCTCCCCGAGCTCAATAAAAGAGCCCACAACCCCTCACTCGGGGCGCCAGTCCTCCGATTGACT
GAGTCGCCCGGGTACCCGTGTATCCAATAAACCCTCTTGCAGTTGCATCCGACTTGTGGTCTCGCTGTTC
CTTGGGAGGGTCTCCTCTGAGTGATTGACTACCCGTCAGCGGGGGTCTTTCATTGAATTCGTAATCATGG
TCATAGCTGTTTCCTGTGTGAAATTGTTATCCGCTCACAATTCCACACAACATACGAGCCGGAAGCATAA
AGTGTAAAGCCTGGGGTGCCTAATGAGTGAGCTAACTCACATTAATTGCGTTGCGCTCACTGCCCGCTTT
CCAGTCGGGAAACCTGTCGTGCCAGCTGCATTAATGAATCGGCCAACGCGCGGGGAGAGGCGGTTTGCGT
ATTGGGCGCTCTTCCGCTTCCTCGCTCACTGACTCGCTGCGCTCGGTCGTTCGGCTGCGGCGAGCGGTAT
CAGCTCACTCAAAGGCGGTAATACGGTTATCCACAGAATCAGGGGATAACGCAGGAAAGAACATGTGAGC
AAAAGGCCAGCAAAAGGCCAGGAACCGTAAAAAGGCCGCGTTGCTGGCGTTTTTCCATAGGCTCCGCCCC
CCTGACGAGCATCACAAAAATCGACGCTCAAGTCAGAGGTGGCGAAACCCGACAGGACTATAAAGATACC
AGGCGTTTCCCCCTGGAAGCTCCCTCGTGCGCTCTCCTGTTCCGACCCTGCCGCTTACCGGATACCTGTC
CGCCTTTCTCCCTTCGGGAAGCGTGGCGCTTTCTCATAGCTCACGCTGTAGGTATCTCAGTTCGGTGTAG
GTCGTTCGCTCCAAGCTGGGCTGTGTGCACGAACCCCCCGTTCAGCCCGACCGCTGCGCCTTATCCGGTA
ACTATCGTCTTGAGTCCAACCCGGTAAGACACGACTTATCGCCACTGGCAGCAGCCACTGGTAACAGGAT
TAGCAGAGCGAGGTATGTAGGCGGTGCTACAGAGTTCTTGAAGTGGTGGCCTAACTACGGCTACACTAGA
AGAACAGTATTTGGTATCTGCGCTCTGCTGAAGCCAGTTACCTTCGGAAAAAGAGTTGGTAGCTCTTGAT
CCGGCAAACAAACCACCGCTGGTAGCGGTGGTTTTTTTGTTTGCAAGCAGCAGATTACGCGCAGAAAAAA
AGGATCTCAAGAAGATCCTTTGATCTTTTCTACGGGGTCTGACGCTCAGTGGAACGAAAACTCACGTTAA
GGGATTTTGGTCATGAGATTATCAAAAAGGATCTTCACCTAGATCCTTTTAAATTAAAAATGAAGTTTTA
AATCAATCTAAAGTATATATGAGTAAACTTGGTCTGACAGTTACCAATGCTTAATCAGTGAGGCACCTAT
CTCAGCGATCTGTCTATTTCGTTCATCCATAGTTGCCTGACTCCCCGTCGTGTAGATAACTACGATACGG
GAGGGCTTACCATCTGGCCCCAGTGCTGCAATGATACCGCGAGACCCACGCTCACCGGCTCCAGATTTAT
CAGCAATAAACCAGCCAGCCGGAAGGGCCGAGCGCAGAAGTGGTCCTGCAACTTTATCCGCCTCCATCCA
GTCTATTAATTGTTGCCGGGAAGCTAGAGTAAGTAGTTCGCCAGTTAATAGTTTGCGCAACGTTGTTGCC
ATTGCTACAGGCATCGTGGTGTCACGCTCGTCGTTTGGTATGGCTTCATTCAGCTCCGGTTCCCAACGAT
CAAGGCGAGTTACATGATCCCCCATGTTGTGCAAAAAAGCGGTTAGCTCCTTCGGTCCTCCGATCGTTGT
CAGAAGTAAGTTGGCCGCAGTGTTATCACTCATGGTTATGGCAGCACTGCATAATTCTCTTACTGTCATG
CCATCCGTAAGATGCTTTTCTGTGACTGGTGAGTACTCAACCAAGTCATTCTGAGAATAGTGTATGCGGC
GACCGAGTTGCTCTTGCCCGGCGTCAATACGGGATAATACCGCGCCACATAGCAGAACTTTAAAAGTGCT
CATCATTGGAAAACGTTCTTCGGGGCGAAAACTCTCAAGGATCTTACCGCTGTTGAGATCCAGTTCGATG
TAACCCACTCGTGCACCCAACTGATCTTCAGCATCTTTTACTTTCACCAGCGTTTCTGGGTGAGCAAAAA
CAGGAAGGCAAAATGCCGCAAAAAAGGGAATAAGGGCGACACGGAAATGTTGAATACTCATACTCTTCCT
TTTTCAATATTATTGAAGCATTTATCAGGGTTATTGTCTCATGAGCGGATACATATTTGAATGTATTTAG
AAAAATAAACAAATAGGGGTTCCGCGCACATTTCCCCGAAAAGTGCCACCTGACGTCTAAGAAACCATTA
TTATCATGACATTAACCTATAAAAATAGGCGTATCACGAGGCCCTTTCGTCTCGCGCGTTTCGGTGATGA
CGGTGAAAACCTCTGACACATGCAGCTCCCGGAGACGGTCACAGCTTGTCTGTAAGCGGATGCCGGGAGC
AGACAAGCCCGTCAGGGCGCGTCAGCGGGTGTTGGCGGGTGTCGGGGCTGGCTTAACTATGCGGCATCAG
AGCAGATTGTACTGAGAGTGCACCATATGCGGTGTGAAATACCGCACAGATGCGTAAGGAGAAAATACCG
CATCAGGCGCCATTCGCCATTCAGGCTGCGCAACTGTTGGGAAGGGCGATCGGTGCGGGCCTCTTCGCTA
TTACGCCAGCTGGCGAAAGGGGGATGTGCTGCAAGGCGATTAAGTTGGGTAACGCCAGGGTTTTCCCAGT
CACGACGTTGTAAAACGACGGCCAGTGCCAAGCTTATGTGAAAGACCCCACCTGTAGGTTTGGCAAGCTA
GCTTAAGTAACGCCATTTTGCAAGGCATGGAAAAATACATAACTGAGAATAGAAAAGTTCAGATCAAGGT
CAGGAACAGATGGAACAGCTGAATATGGGCCAAACAGGATATCTGTGGTAAGCAGTTCCTGCCCCGGCTC
AGGGCCAA
Features (pLannotate 1.2.2; 22 found; start..end, strand, type, name):
    475..832     +  misc_feature   MMLV Ψ: packaging signal of Moloney murine leukemia virus (MMLV)
    895..1098    +  intron         EF-1α intron A: truncated intron upstream of the start codon of human EF-1α
   1099..1128    +  exon           EF-1α exon: truncated exon 2 from human EF-1α, beginning with a GT-to-CC mutation that reduces splicing efficiency
   1188..1511    +  CDS            DD: destabilization domain that can be stabilized by Shield1 in the ProteoTuner™ system L106P mutant of FKBP12
   1542..1598    +  misc_feature   MCS (fragment): multiple cloning site
   2679..2720    +  CDS            V5 tag: epitope tag from simian virus 5
   2730..4487    +  CDS            LMNB1: LMNB1_HUMAN - Also known as LMN2, LMNB. Experimental evidence at protein level: Swiss-Prot protein existence level 1. Lamins are components of the nuclear lamina, a fibrous layer on the nucleoplasmic side of the inner nuclear membrane, which is thought to provide a framework for the nuclear envelope and may also interact with chromatin. From Homo sapiens (Human).
   4610..5072    +  misc_feature   IRES: internal ribosome entry site (IRES) of the encephalomyocarditis virus (EMCV)
   5105..5701    +  CDS            PuroR: puromycin N-acetyltransferase; pac from Streptomyces alboniger; confers resistance to puromycin
   5761..6354    +  LTR            LTR: long terminal repeat from Moloney murine leukemia virus
   6354..6374    -  CDS            lacZα (fragment): LacZα fragment of β-galactosidase; lacZ fragment
   6394..6410    -  protein_bind   lac operator: The lac repressor binds to the lac operator to inhibit transcription in E. coli. This inhibition can be relieved by adding lactose or isopropyl-β-D-thiogalactopyranoside (IPTG). lac repressor encoded by lacI
   6418..6448    -  promoter       lac promoter: promoter for the E. coli lac operon
   6463..6484    -  protein_bind   CAP binding site: CAP binding activates transcription in the presence of cAMP. E. coli catabolite activator protein
   6497..6589    -  CDS            lacI (fragment): lac repressor; lacI; The lac repressor binds to the lac operator to inhibit transcription in E. coli. This inhibition can be relieved by adding lactose or isopropyl-β-D-thiogalactopyranoside (IPTG).
   6772..7360    -  rep_origin     ori: high-copy-number ColE1/pMB1/pBR322/pUC origin of replication
   7531..8391    -  CDS            AmpR: β-lactamase; bla; confers resistance to ampicillin, carbenicillin, and related antibiotics
   8392..8496    -  promoter       AmpR promoter: bla
   8591..8626    +  CDS            rop (fragment): Rop protein, which maintains plasmids at low copy number; rop
   8728..8827    +  misc_feature   bom (fragment): basis of mobility region from pBR322
   8833..8987    -  CDS            lacZα (fragment): LacZα fragment of β-galactosidase; lacZ fragment
   8999..412     +  LTR            LTR (across the origin): long terminal repeat from Moloney murine leukemia virus
