[The description below was written by a language model from this plasmid's Addgene catalogue record and pLannotate feature annotations shown in this document.]
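Description:
pRetroX-PTuner DD-linker-M.EcoGII-v5-Lamin B1 is a 9.2 kb Moloney murine leukemia virus-based retroviral vector built on the Clontech pRetroX-PTuner backbone and intended for stable, tunable expression of a fusion protein in mammalian cells. In bacteria it is maintained through a high-copy ColE1/pUC-type origin and an ampicillin resistance gene. The retroviral cassette is framed by two MMLV long terminal repeats and carries the MMLV Ψ packaging signal, so that the transcript can be packaged into retroviral particles and integrated into target cells. No separate internal promoter is annotated. Only a truncated EF-1α intron/exon segment lies upstream of the coding region, so expression presumably depends on the 5′ LTR, although the record does not state this.

The roughly 3.3 kb insert, assembled by Gibson cloning, encodes a single fusion. It begins with the ProteoTuner destabilization domain (the FKBP12 L106P mutant), followed by a linker, the M.EcoGII methyltransferase of E. coli origin, a V5 epitope tag and human Lamin B1. The M.EcoGII portion is not called in the feature table but corresponds to the unannotated stretch between the MCS fragment and the V5 tag. The destabilization domain causes rapid degradation of the fusion unless the ligand Shield1 is supplied, which makes protein levels inducible. An EMCV IRES downstream links puromycin N-acetyltransferase to the same transcript for selection of transduced cells. Lamin B1 targets the methyltransferase to the nuclear lamina. According to the associated publication, this supports MadID, a methylation-based approach for mapping protein–DNA contacts such as those between chromatin or telomeres and the nuclear envelope in human cells.
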