Addgene plasmid #122083: pRetroX-PTuner DD-linker-M.EcoGII-v5-Lamin B1
Purpose: Express M.EcoGII fused to LaminB1 with detabilization domain - inducible
Depositing lab: Laure Crabbe. Depositing organization: CNRS, Delegation Occitanie Ouest. Publication: MadID, a Versatile Approach to Map Protein-DNA Interactions, Highlights Telomere-Nuclear Envelope Contact Sites in Human Cells. Sobecki M, Souaid C, Boulay J, Guerineau V, Noordermeer D, Crabbe L. Cell Rep. 2018 Dec 4;25(10):2891-2903.e5. doi: 10.1016/j.celrep.2018.11.027. PubMed 30517874.
Backbone
  Vector backbone: pRetroX-pTuner
  Backbone manufacturer: Clontech
  Backbone size w/o insert (bp): 5875
  Total vector size (bp): 9178
  Vector type: Mammalian Expression, Bacterial Expression, Retroviral
  Selectable markers: Puromycin
Growth in bacteria
  Bacterial resistance: Ampicillin, 100 μg/mL
  Growth temperature: 37°C
  Growth strain: NEB Stable
  Copy number: High Copy
Gene/Insert
  Gene/Insert name: DD-linker-M.EcoGII-V5-LaminB1
  Species: H. sapiens (human); E.coli
  Insert size (bp): 3303
  Tag / fusion protein: V5 tag on Nter of LaminB1 (N terminal on insert)
  Cloning method: Gibson Cloning
  Sequencing primers: 5′ CTGACTATATCTCCAG; 3′ GTCAAGAAGACAGGGC
Resource information
  A portion of this plasmid was derived from a plasmid made by: LaminB1 cDNA was obtained from pDEST-LaminB1 vector, originally from Dr. M. Hetzer laboratory
Terms and licenses: Academic/Nonprofit Terms; Industry Terms: Not Available to Industry
How to cite: pRetroX-PTuner DD-linker-M.EcoGII-v5-Lamin B1 was a gift from Laure Crabbe (Addgene plasmid # 122083 ; http://n2t.net/addgene:122083 ; RRID:Addgene_122083)
