>Addgene plasmid #122083 | pRetroX-PTuner DD-linker-M.EcoGII-v5-Lamin B1 | depositor partial sequence | sequence record 234339 | M.EcoGII 1806-2852
ATGCTTAATACTGTAAAAATATCCAGTTGTGAGTTAATCAACGCCGACTGCCTGGAATTTATCCGGTCGT
TACCCGAAAATTCTGTTGACCTGATAGTCACGGACCCGCCGTACTTTAAAGTGAAGCCCGAGGGCTGGGA
TAACCAGTGGAAGGGCGACGATGATTACCTGAAGTGGCTGGACCAGTGTCTGGCGCAGTTCTGGCGGGTG
CTGAAACCTGCCGGAAGTCTTTACCTGTTCTGTGGCCATCGCCTGGCATCTGACATTGAAATCATGATGC
GTGAACGCTTCAGTGTGCTGAACCATATTATCTGGGCAAAGCCGTCCGGACGCTGGAACGGGTGCAACAA
GGAAAGCCTGCGGGCGTATTTCCCCGCCACAGAGCGCATTCTGTTCGCGGAACATTATCAGGGGCCGTAT
CGCCCGAAAGATGCCGGGTATGAGGCGAAGGGCAGGGCACTGAAACAGCATGTGATGGCCCCGCTGATTG
CTTACTTTCGTGATGCGCGCGCTGCCCTGGGGATAACGGCAAAACAGATTGCAGATGCCACAGGAAAGAA
AAACATGGTGCCGCACTGGTTCAGTGCCAGTCAGTGGCAGCTACCGAACGAAAGCGATTATCTGAAATTA
CAGTCGCTGTTTGCCCGGGTGGCAGAAGAGAAACATCAGCGCGGGGAACTGGAAAAGCCACACCACCAGC
TGGTCAGCACATACAGTGAGCTGAACCGGAAGTATATGGAACTGCTGAGTGAATATAAAAATTTGCGGCG
GTATTTCGGTGTGACGGTGCAGGTGCCGTACACCGATGTGTGGACGTATAAACCGGTGCAGTACTATCCA
GGGAAACATCCGTGCGAAAAACCGGCAGAAATGCTGCAGCAGATAATCAGCGCAAGTAGTCGTCCTGGTG
ATCTGGTTGCGGATTTTTTCATGGGGTCGGGTTCAACGGTAAAAGCGGCGATGGCACTGGGGCGTCGTGC
GATTGGTGTTGAGCTGGAGACCGGACGTTTTGAGCAGACAGTCAGGGAAGTTCAGGATTTAATCGTT
