>Addgene plasmid #122083 | pRetroX-PTuner DD-linker-M.EcoGII-v5-Lamin B1 | depositor partial sequence | sequence record 234340 | DD domain 1368-1691
ATGGGAGTGCAGGTGGAAACCATCTCCCCAGGAGACGGGCGCACCTTCCCCAAGCGCGGCCAGACCTGTG
TGGTGCACTACACCGGGATGCTTGAAGATGGAAAGAAAGTCGATTCCTCCCGGGACAGAAACAAGCCCTT
TAAGTTTATGCTAGGCAAGCAGGAGGTGATCCGAGGCTGGGAAGAAGGGGTTGCCCAGATGAGTGTGGGT
CAGAGAGCCAAACTGACTATATCTCCAGATTATGCCTATGGTGCCACTGGGCACCCAGGCATCATCCCAC
CACATGCCACTCTCGTCTTCGATGTGGAGCTTCTAAAACCGGAA
