>Addgene plasmid #122083 | pRetroX-PTuner DD-linker-M.EcoGII-v5-Lamin B1 | depositor partial sequence | sequence record 234341 | LaminB1 2910-4670
ATGGCGACTGCGACCCCCGTGCCGCCGCGGATGGGCAGCCGCGCTGGCGGCCCCACCACGCCGCTGAGCC
CCACGCGCCTGTCGCGGCTCCAGGAGAAGGAGGAGCTGCGCGAGCTCAATGACCGGCTGGCGGTGTACAT
CGACAAGGTGCGCAGCCTGGAGACGGAGAACAGCGCGCTGCAGCTGCAGGTGACGGAGCGCGAGGAGGTG
CGCGGCCGTGAGCTCACCGGCCTCAAGGCGCTCTACGAGACCGAGCTGGCCGACGCGCGACGCGCGCTCG
ACGACACGGCCCGCGAGCGCGCCAAGCTGCAGATCGAGCTGGGCAAGTGCAAGGCGGAACACGACCAGCT
GCTCCTCAACTATGCTAAGAAGGAATCTGATCTTAATGGCGCCCAGATCAAGCTTCGAGAATATGAAGCA
GCACTGAATTCGAAAGATGCAGCTCTTGCTACTGCACTTGGTGACAAAAAAAGTTTAGAGGGAGATTTGG
AGGATCTGAAGGATCAGATTGCCCAGTTGGAAGCCTCCTTAGCTGCAGCCAAAAAACAGTTAGCAGATGA
AACTTTACTTAAAGTAGATTTGGAGAATCGTTGTCAGAGCCTTACTGAGGACTTGGAGTTTCGCAAAAGC
ATGTATGAAGAGGAGATTAACGAGACCAGAAGGAAGCATGAAACGCGCTTGGTAGAGGTGGATTCTGGGC
GTCAAATTGAGTATGAGTACAAGCTGGCGCAAGCCCTTCATGAGATGAGAGAGCAACATGATGCCCAAGT
GAGGCTGTATAAGGAGGAGCTGGAGCAGACTTACCATGCCAAACTTGAGAATGCCAGACTGTCATCAGAG
ATGAATACTTCTACTGTCAACAGTGCCAGGGAAGAACTGATGGAAAGCCGCATGAGAATTGAGAGCCTTT
CATCCCAGCTTTCTAATCTACAGAAAGAGTCTAGAGCATGTTTGGAAAGGATTCAAGAATTAGAGGACTT
GCTTGCTAAAGAAAAAGACAACTCTCGTCGCATGCTGACAGACAAAGAGAGAGAGATGGCGGAAATAAGG
GATCAAATGCAGCAACAGCTGAATGACTATGAACAGCTTCTTGATGTAAAGTTAGCCCTGGACATGGAAA
TCAGTGCTTACAGGAAACTCTTAGAAGGCGAAGAAGAGAGGTTGAAGCTGTCTCCAAGCCCTTCTTCCCG
TGTGACAGTATCCCGAGCATCCTCAAGTCGTAGTGTACGTACAACTAGAGGAAAGCGGAAGAGGGTTGAT
GTGGAAGAATCAGAGGCGAGTAGTAGTGTTAGCATCTCTCATTCCGCCTCAGCCACTGGAAATGTTTGCA
TCGAAGAAATTGATGTTGATGGGAAATTTATCCGCTTGAAGAACACTTCTGAACAGGATCAACCAATGGG
AGGCTGGGAGATGATCAGAAAAATTGGAGACACATCAGTCAGTTATAAATATACCTCAAGATATGTGCTG
AAGGCAGGCCAGACTGTTACAATTTGGGCTGCAAACGCTGGTGTCACAGCCAGCCCCCCAACTGACCTCA
TCTGGAAGAACCAGAACTCGTGGGGCACTGGCGAAGATGTGAAGGTTATATTGAAAAATTCTCAGGGAGA
GGAGGTTGCTCAAAGAAGTACAGTCTTTAAAACAACCATACCTGAAGAAGAGGAGGAGGAGGAAGAAGCA
GCTGGAGTGGTTGTTGAGGAAGAACTTTTCCACCAGCAGGGAACCCCAAGAGCATCCAATAGAAGCTGTG
CAATTATGTAA
